Addgene plasmid #133311: pDD346
Purpose: SapTrap mNG-C1 donor
Depositing lab: Daniel Dickinson. Depositing organization: University of Texas at Austin.
Backbone
  Vector backbone: pDONR221
  Backbone size w/o insert (bp): 2540
  Total vector size (bp): 3421
  Vector type: Worm Expression, CRISPR ; SapTrap donor for cloning repair templates for C. elegans
Growth in bacteria
  Bacterial resistance: Kanamycin, 50 μg/mL
  Growth temperature: 37°C
  Growth strain: DH5alpha
  Copy number: High Copy
Gene/Insert
  Gene/Insert name: C. elegans codon-optimized mNeonGreen
  Species: C. elegans (nematode), Synthetic
  Insert size (bp): 861
  Promoter: None
  Tag / fusion protein: C. elegans codon-optimized mNeonGreen
  Cloning method: Gateway Cloning
  Sequencing primers: 5′ M13For; 3′ M13Rev
Terms and licenses: Academic/Nonprofit Terms; Industry Terms: Not Available to Industry
How to cite: pDD346 was a gift from Daniel Dickinson (Addgene plasmid # 133311 ; http://n2t.net/addgene:133311 ; RRID:Addgene_133311)
