[The description below was written by a language model from this plasmid's Addgene catalogue record and pLannotate feature annotations shown in this document.]
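Description:
pDD346 is a small (about 3.4 kb) bacterial donor plasmid built on the pDONR221 Gateway entry backbone. It supplies a fluorescent protein module for SapTrap assembly of CRISPR homology-directed repair templates in C. elegans. It is propagated in E. coli from a high-copy ColE1/pUC-type origin and selected with kanamycin through an aph(3')-Ia resistance gene. Other backbone elements are the rrnB T1 and T2 transcription terminators, which insulate the cloning region from upstream read-through, a T7 promoter next to the insert region, and short lacI and lacZα remnants that have no evident function here.

The payload is an 861 bp C. elegans codon-optimized mNeonGreen coding sequence, a bright, rapidly maturing monomeric green/yellow fluorescent protein derived from Branchiostoma lanceolatum. It was inserted by Gateway cloning and sits between attL1 and attL2 sites. The record lists no promoter, which fits the plasmid's role: the mNeonGreen segment is not meant to be expressed from this plasmid. Instead it is a part to be excised and joined with homology arms and other modules into a repair template, so that the tag ends up fused in frame to an endogenous worm gene and expressed under that gene's own regulation. In SapTrap cloning, parts are generally released by the type IIS enzyme SapI and ligated in a defined order through their overhangs. However, the SapI sites are not annotated in the feature tables, and the record does not explain the "C1" designation in the stated purpose. The depositor and sequencing-derived records are the same length and carry the same ten features in the same order, differing only in the starting coordinate.
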