Features (pLannotate 1.2.2; 10 found; start..end, strand, type, name):
    121..213     +  CDS            lacI (fragment): lac repressor; lacI; The lac repressor binds to the lac operator to inhibit transcription in E. coli. This inhibition can be relieved by adding lactose or isopropyl-β-D-thiogalactopyranoside (IPTG).
    268..295     -  terminator     rrnB T2 terminator: transcription terminator T2 from the E. coli rrnB gene
    427..470     +  terminator     rrnB T1 terminator: Escherichia coli rrnB; transcription terminator T1 from the E. coli rrnB gene
    517..553     -  CDS            lacZα (fragment): LacZα fragment of β-galactosidase; lacZ fragment
    569..668     +  protein_bind   attL1: mutant version of attL; recombination site for the Gateway® LR reaction LR Clonase™
    677..1537    +  CDS            mNeonGreen: mNeonGreen is a basic (constitutively fluorescent) green/yellow fluorescent protein published in 2013, derived from Branchiostoma lanceolatum. It is reported to be a very rapidly-maturing monomer with moderate acid sensitivity.
   1546..1645    -  protein_bind   attL2: mutant version of attL; recombination site for the Gateway® LR reaction LR Clonase™
   1663..1681    -  promoter       T7 promoter: promoter for bacteriophage T7 RNA polymerase
   1815..2624    +  CDS            KanR: aminoglycoside phosphotransferase; aph(3')-Ia; confers resistance to kanamycin in bacteria or G418 (Geneticin®) in eukaryotes
   2771..3359    +  rep_origin     ori: high-copy-number ColE1/pMB1/pBR322/pUC origin of replication
>Addgene plasmid #133311 | pDD346 | depositor full sequence | sequence record 256219 | pDD346 sequence 3421 bps
CTTTCCTGCGTTATCCCCTGATTCTGTGGATAACCGTATTACCGCCTTTGAGTGAGCTGATACCGCTCGC
CGCAGCCGAACGACCGAGCGCAGCGAGTCAGTGAGCGAGGAAGCGGAAGAGCGCCCAATACGCAAACCGC
CTCTCCCCGCGCGTTGGCCGATTCATTAATGCAGCTGGCACGACAGGTTTCCCGACTGGAAAGCGGGCAG
TGAGCGCAACGCAATTAATACGCGTACCGCTAGCCAGGAAGAGTTTGTAGAAACGCAAAAAGGCCATCCG
TCAGGATGGCCTTCTGCTTAGTTTGATGCCTGGCAGTTTATGGCGGGCGTCCTGCCCGCCACCCTCCGGG
CCGTTGCTTCACAACGTTCAAATCCGCTCCCGGCGGATTTGTCCTACTCAGGAGAGCGTTCACCGACAAA
CAACAGATAAAACGAAAGGCCCAGTCTTCCGACTGAGCCTTTCGTTTTATTTGATGCCTGGCAGTTCCCT
ACTCTCGCGTTAACGCTAGCATGGATGTTTTCCCAGTCACGACGTTGTAAAACGACGGCCAGTCTTAAGC
TCGGGCCCCAAATAATGATTTTATTTTGACTGATAGTGACCTGTTCGTTGCAACACATTGATGAGCAATG
CTTTTTTATAATGCCAACTTTGTACAAAAAAGCAGGCTGCTCTTCGATGGTCTCCAAGGGAGAGGAGGAC
AACATGGCCTCCCTCCCAGCCACCCACGAGCTCCACATCTTCGGATCCATCAACGGAGTCGACTTCGACA
TGGTCGGACAAGGAACCGGAAACCCAAACGACGGATACGAGGAGCTCAACCTCAAGTCCACCAAGGTAAG
TTTAAACATATATATACTAACTAACCCTGATTATTTAAATTTTCAGGGAGACCTCCAATTCTCCCCATGG
ATCCTCGTCCCACACATCGGATACGGATTCCACCAATACCTCCCATACCCAGACGGAATGTCCCCATTCC
AAGCCGCCATGGTCGACGGATCCGGATACCAAGTCCACCGTACCATGCAATTCGAGGACGGAGCCTCCCT
CACCGTCAACTACCGTTACACCTACGAGGGATCCCACATCAAGGTAAGTTTAAACAGTTCGGTACTAACT
AACCATACATATTTAAATTTTCAGGGAGAGGCCCAAGTCAAGGGAACCGGATTCCCAGCCGACGGACCAG
TCATGACCAACTCCCTCACCGCCGCCGACTGGTGCCGTTCCAAGAAGACCTACCCAAACGACAAGGTAAG
TTTAAACATGATTTTACTAACTAACTAATCTGATTTAAATTTTCAGACCATCATCTCCACCTTCAAGTGG
TCCTACACCACCGGAAACGGAAAGCGTTACCGTTCCACCGCCCGTACCACCTACACCTTCGCCAAGCCAA
TGGCCGCCAACTACCTCAAGAACCAACCAATGTACGTCTTCCGTAAGACCGAGCTCAAGCACTCCAAGAC
CGAGCTCAACTTCAAGGAGTGGCAAAAGGCCTTCACCGACGTCATGGGAATGGACGAGCTCTACAAGCGA
AGAGCACCCAGCTTTCTTGTACAAAGTTGGCATTATAAGAAAGCATTGCTTATCAATTTGTTGCAACGAA
CAGGTCACTATCAGTCAAAATAAAATCATTATTTGCCATCCAGCTGATATCCCCTATAGTGAGTCGTATT
ACATGGTCATAGCTGTTTCCTGGCAGCTCTGGCCCGTGTCTCAAAATCTCTGATGTTACATTGCACAAGA
TAAAATAATATCATCATGAACAATAAAACTGTCTGCTTACATAAACAGTAATACAAGGGGTGTTATGAGC
CATATTCAACGGGAAACGTCGAGGCCGCGATTAAATTCCAACATGGATGCTGATTTATATGGGTATAAAT
GGGCTCGCGATAATGTCGGGCAATCAGGTGCGACAATCTATCGCTTGTATGGGAAGCCCGATGCGCCAGA
GTTGTTTCTGAAACATGGCAAAGGTAGCGTTGCCAATGATGTTACAGATGAGATGGTCAGACTAAACTGG
CTGACGGAATTTATGCCTCTTCCGACCATCAAGCATTTTATCCGTACTCCTGATGATGCATGGTTACTCA
CCACTGCGATCCCCGGAAAAACAGCATTCCAGGTATTAGAAGAATATCCTGATTCAGGTGAAAATATTGT
TGATGCGCTGGCAGTGTTCCTGCGCCGGTTGCATTCGATTCCTGTTTGTAATTGTCCTTTTAACAGCGAT
CGCGTATTTCGTCTCGCTCAGGCGCAATCACGAATGAATAACGGTTTGGTTGATGCGAGTGATTTTGATG
ACGAGCGTAATGGCTGGCCTGTTGAACAAGTCTGGAAAGAAATGCATAAACTTTTGCCATTCTCACCGGA
TTCAGTCGTCACTCATGGTGATTTCTCACTTGATAACCTTATTTTTGACGAGGGGAAATTAATAGGTTGT
ATTGATGTTGGACGAGTCGGAATCGCAGACCGATACCAGGATCTTGCCATCCTATGGAACTGCCTCGGTG
AGTTTTCTCCTTCATTACAGAAACGGCTTTTTCAAAAATATGGTATTGATAATCCTGATATGAATAAATT
GCAGTTTCATTTGATGCTCGATGAGTTTTTCTAATCAGAATTGGTTAATTGGTTGTAACACTGGCAGAGC
ATTACGCTGACTTGACGGGACGGCGCAAGCTCATGACCAAAATCCCTTAACGTGAGTTACGCGTCGTTCC
ACTGAGCGTCAGACCCCGTAGAAAAGATCAAAGGATCTTCTTGAGATCCTTTTTTTCTGCGCGTAATCTG
CTGCTTGCAAACAAAAAAACCACCGCTACCAGCGGTGGTTTGTTTGCCGGATCAAGAGCTACCAACTCTT
TTTCCGAAGGTAACTGGCTTCAGCAGAGCGCAGATACCAAATACTGTTCTTCTAGTGTAGCCGTAGTTAG
GCCACCACTTCAAGAACTCTGTAGCACCGCCTACATACCTCGCTCTGCTAATCCTGTTACCAGTGGCTGC
TGCCAGTGGCGATAAGTCGTGTCTTACCGGGTTGGACTCAAGACGATAGTTACCGGATAAGGCGCAGCGG
TCGGGCTGAACGGGGGGTTCGTGCACACAGCCCAGCTTGGAGCGAACGACCTACACCGAACTGAGATACC
TACAGCGTGAGCTATGAGAAAGCGCCACGCTTCCCGAAGGGAGAAAGGCGGACAGGTATCCGGTAAGCGG
CAGGGTCGGAACAGGAGAGCGCACGAGGGAGCTTCCAGGGGGAAACGCCTGGTATCTTTATAGTCCTGTC
GGGTTTCGCCACCTCTGACTTGAGCGTCGATTTTTGTGATGCTCGTCAGGGGGGCGGAGCCTATGGAAAA
ACGCCAGCAACGCGGCCTTTTTACGGTTCCTGGCCTTTTGCTGGCCTTTTGCTCACATGTT
