Features (pLannotate 1.2.2; 10 found; start..end, strand, type, name):
     91..951     +  CDS            mNeonGreen: mNeonGreen is a basic (constitutively fluorescent) green/yellow fluorescent protein published in 2013, derived from Branchiostoma lanceolatum. It is reported to be a very rapidly-maturing monomer with moderate acid sensitivity.
    960..1059    -  protein_bind   attL2: mutant version of attL; recombination site for the Gateway® LR reaction LR Clonase™
   1077..1095    -  promoter       T7 promoter: promoter for bacteriophage T7 RNA polymerase
   1229..2038    +  CDS            KanR: aminoglycoside phosphotransferase; aph(3')-Ia; confers resistance to kanamycin in bacteria or G418 (Geneticin®) in eukaryotes
   2185..2773    +  rep_origin     ori: high-copy-number ColE1/pMB1/pBR322/pUC origin of replication
   2956..3048    +  CDS            lacI (fragment): lac repressor; lacI; The lac repressor binds to the lac operator to inhibit transcription in E. coli. This inhibition can be relieved by adding lactose or isopropyl-β-D-thiogalactopyranoside (IPTG).
   3103..3130    -  terminator     rrnB T2 terminator: transcription terminator T2 from the E. coli rrnB gene
   3262..3305    +  terminator     rrnB T1 terminator: Escherichia coli rrnB; transcription terminator T1 from the E. coli rrnB gene
   3352..3388    -  CDS            lacZα (fragment): LacZα fragment of β-galactosidase; lacZ fragment
   3404..82      +  protein_bind   attL1 (across the origin): mutant version of attL; recombination site for the Gateway® LR reaction LR Clonase™
>Addgene plasmid #133311 | pDD346 | addgene full sequence | sequence record 263341 | Addgene NGS Result
TGACTGATAGTGACCTGTTCGTTGCAACAAATTGATGAGCAATGCTTTTTTATAATGCCAACTTTGTACA
AAAAAGCAGGCTGCTCTTCGATGGTCTCCAAGGGAGAGGAGGACAACATGGCCTCCCTCCCAGCCACCCA
CGAGCTCCACATCTTCGGATCCATCAACGGAGTCGACTTCGACATGGTCGGACAAGGAACCGGAAACCCA
AACGACGGATACGAGGAGCTCAACCTCAAGTCCACCAAGGTAAGTTTAAACATATATATACTAACTAACC
CTGATTATTTAAATTTTCAGGGAGACCTCCAATTCTCCCCATGGATCCTCGTCCCACACATCGGATACGG
ATTCCACCAATACCTCCCATACCCAGACGGAATGTCCCCATTCCAAGCCGCCATGGTCGACGGATCCGGA
TACCAAGTCCACCGTACCATGCAATTCGAGGACGGAGCCTCCCTCACCGTCAACTACCGTTACACCTACG
AGGGATCCCACATCAAGGTAAGTTTAAACAGTTCGGTACTAACTAACCATACATATTTAAATTTTCAGGG
AGAGGCCCAAGTCAAGGGAACCGGATTCCCAGCCGACGGACCAGTCATGACCAACTCCCTCACCGCCGCC
GACTGGTGCCGTTCCAAGAAGACCTACCCAAACGACAAGGTAAGTTTAAACATGATTTTACTAACTAACT
AATCTGATTTAAATTTTCAGACCATCATCTCCACCTTCAAGTGGTCCTACACCACCGGAAACGGAAAGCG
TTACCGTTCCACCGCCCGTACCACCTACACCTTCGCCAAGCCAATGGCCGCCAACTACCTCAAGAACCAA
CCAATGTACGTCTTCCGTAAGACCGAGCTCAAGCACTCCAAGACCGAGCTCAACTTCAAGGAGTGGCAAA
AGGCCTTCACCGACGTCATGGGAATGGACGAGCTCTACAAGCGAAGAGCACCCAGCTTTCTTGTACAAAG
TTGGCATTATAAGAAAGCATTGCTTATCAATTTGTTGCAACGAACAGGTCACTATCAGTCAAAATAAAAT
CATTATTTGCCATCCAGCTGATATCCCCTATAGTGAGTCGTATTACATGGTCATAGCTGTTTCCTGGCAG
CTCTGGCCCGTGTCTCAAAATCTCTGATGTTACATTGCACAAGATAAAAATATATCATCATGAACAATAA
AACTGTCTGCTTACATAAACAGTAATACAAGGGGTGTTATGAGCCATATTCAACGGGAAACGTCGAGGCC
GCGATTAAATTCCAACATGGATGCTGATTTATATGGGTATAAATGGGCTCGCGATAATGTCGGGCAATCA
GGTGCGACAATCTATCGCTTGTATGGGAAGCCCGATGCGCCAGAGTTGTTTCTGAAACATGGCAAAGGTA
GCGTTGCCAATGATGTTACAGATGAGATGGTCAGACTAAACTGGCTGACGGAATTTATGCCTCTTCCGAC
CATCAAGCATTTTATCCGTACTCCTGATGATGCATGGTTACTCACCACTGCGATCCCCGGAAAAACAGCA
TTCCAGGTATTAGAAGAATATCCTGATTCAGGTGAAAATATTGTTGATGCGCTGGCAGTGTTCCTGCGCC
GGTTGCATTCGATTCCTGTTTGTAATTGTCCTTTTAACAGCGATCGCGTATTTCGTCTCGCTCAGGCGCA
ATCACGAATGAATAACGGTTTGGTTGATGCGAGTGATTTTGATGACGAGCGTAATGGCTGGCCTGTTGAA
CAAGTCTGGAAAGAAATGCATAAACTTTTGCCATTCTCACCGGATTCAGTCGTCACTCATGGTGATTTCT
CACTTGATAACCTTATTTTTGACGAGGGGAAATTAATAGGTTGTATTGATGTTGGACGAGTCGGAATCGC
AGACCGATACCAGGATCTTGCCATCCTATGGAACTGCCTCGGTGAGTTTTCTCCTTCATTACAGAAACGG
CTTTTTCAAAAATATGGTATTGATAATCCTGATATGAATAAATTGCAGTTTCATTTGATGCTCGATGAGT
TTTTCTAATCAGAATTGGTTAATTGGTTGTAACACTGGCAGAGCATTACGCTGACTTGACGGGACGGCGC
AAGCTCATGACCAAAATCCCTTAACGTGAGTTACGCGTCGTTCCACTGAGCGTCAGACCCCGTAGAAAAG
ATCAAAGGATCTTCTTGAGATCCTTTTTTTCTGCGCGTAATCTGCTGCTTGCAAACAAAAAAACCACCGC
TACCAGCGGTGGTTTGTTTGCCGGATCAAGAGCTACCAACTCTTTTTCCGAAGGTAACTGGCTTCAGCAG
AGCGCAGATACCAAATACTGTTCTTCTAGTGTAGCCGTAGTTAGGCCACCACTTCAAGAACTCTGTAGCA
CCGCCTACATACCTCGCTCTGCTAATCCTGTTACCAGTGGCTGCTGCCAGTGGCGATAAGTCGTGTCTTA
CCGGGTTGGACTCAAGACGATAGTTACCGGATAAGGCGCAGCGGTCGGGCTGAACGGGGGGTTCGTGCAC
ACAGCCCAGCTTGGAGCGAACGACCTACACCGAACTGAGATACCTACAGCGTGAGCTATGAGAAAGCGCC
ACGCTTCCCGAAGGGAGAAAGGCGGACAGGTATCCGGTAAGCGGCAGGGTCGGAACAGGAGAGCGCACGA
GGGAGCTTCCAGGGGGAAACGCCTGGTATCTTTATAGTCCTGTCGGGTTTCGCCACCTCTGACTTGAGCG
TCGATTTTTGTGATGCTCGTCAGGGGGGCGGAGCCTATGGAAAAACGCCAGCAACGCGGCCTTTTTACGG
TTCCTGGCCTTTTGCTGGCCTTTTGCTCACATGTTCTTTCCTGCGTTATCCCCTGATTCTGTGGATAACC
GTATTACCGCCTTTGAGTGAGCTGATACCGCTCGCCGCAGCCGAACGACCGAGCGCAGCGAGTCAGTGAG
CGAGGAAGCGGAAGAGCGCCCAATACGCAAACCGCCTCTCCCCGCGCGTTGGCCGATTCATTAATGCAGC
TGGCACGACAGGTTTCCCGACTGGAAAGCGGGCAGTGAGCGCAACGCAATTAATACGCGTACCGCTAGCC
AGGAAGAGTTTGTAGAAACGCAAAAAGGCCATCCGTCAGGATGGCCTTCTGCTTAGTTTGATGCCTGGCA
GTTTATGGCGGGCGTCCTGCCCGCCACCCTCCGGGCCGTTGCTTCACAACGTTCAAATCCGCTCCCGGCG
GATTTGTCCTACTCAGGAGAGCGTTCACCGACAAACAACAGATAAAACGAAAGGCCCAGTCTTCCGACTG
AGCCTTTCGTTTTATTTGATGCCTGGCAGTTCCCTACTCTCGCGTTAACGCTAGCATGGATGTTTTCCCA
GTCACGACGTTGTAAAACGACGGCCAGTCTTAAGCTCGGGCCCCAAATAATGATTTTATTT
